Addgene plasmid #166740: Venus-Bad-4E-pEGFP-C1
Purpose: Express Venus fused to the N-terminus of the Bcl-2 family protein, Bad with mutation in BH3 domain to disrupt binding anti-apoptotic proteins
Depositing lab: David Andrews. Depositing organization: Sunnybrook Research Institute. Publication: Bim escapes displacement by BH3-mimetic anti-cancer drugs by double-bolt locking both Bcl-XL and Bcl-2. Liu Q, Osterlund EJ, Chi X, Pogmore J, Leber B, Andrews DW. Elife. 2019 Mar 12;8. pii: 37689. doi: 10.7554/eLife.37689. PubMed 30860026.
Backbone
  Vector backbone: pEGFP-C1
  Vector type: Mammalian Expression
  Selectable markers: Neomycin (select with G418)
Growth in bacteria
  Bacterial resistance: Kanamycin, 50 μg/mL
  Growth temperature: 37°C
  Growth strain: DH5alpha
  Copy number: High Copy
Gene/Insert
  Gene/Insert name: Bad-4E (alt name: Bcl2 associated agonist of cell death, or Bcl2 like protein 8 (BCL2L8))
  Species: H. sapiens (human)
  Mutation: 4 hydrophobic residues in the BH3 region mutated to glutamic acid: Y110E, L114E, M117E, F122E.
  Entrez Gene: BAD (a.k.a. BBC2, BCL2L8)
  Promoter: CMV
  Tag / fusion protein: Venus (N terminal on backbone)
  Cloning method: Restriction Enzyme; 5′ cloning site Unknown (unknown if destroyed); 3′ cloning site Unknown (unknown if destroyed)
  Sequencing primers: 5′ TGACGCAAATGGGCGGTAGG; 3′ TCGCCCTTTGACGTTGGAGTCCAC
Resource information
  A portion of this plasmid was derived from a plasmid made by: Bad sequence aligns with Homo sapiens BAD mRNA for BCL2-antagonist of cell death protein (GenBank accession #: AB451254.1)
Terms and licenses: Academic/Nonprofit Terms; Industry Terms: Not Available to Industry
Depositor comments: Transfection of this plasmid will express "VBad-4E" (Venus fused to the N-terminus of the BH3-only protein, Bad-4E) in live cells. There is a flexible, 7 amino acid linker between Venus and Bad-4E proteins. Full length Bad protein with BH3 region hydrophobic positions H1-H4 mutated to glutamic acid (E), refered to as "BH3-4E" mutation, BH3 mutations: Y110E, L114E, M117E, F122E. When compared with EYFP, Venus fluorophore contains the following mutations: F46L, F64L, M153T, V163A and S175G. This Venus protein contains an F224R mutation to make it monomeric.
How to cite: Venus-Bad-4E-pEGFP-C1 was a gift from David Andrews (Addgene plasmid # 166740 ; http://n2t.net/addgene:166740 ; RRID:Addgene_166740)
