[The description below was written by a language model from this plasmid's Addgene catalogue record and pLannotate feature annotations shown in this document.]
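Description:
Venus-Bad-4E-pEGFP-C1 is a mammalian expression plasmid of about 5.2 kb built on the pEGFP-C1 backbone, in which the original EGFP has been replaced by the yellow fluorescent protein Venus. It is propagated in E. coli from a high-copy ColE1/pUC-type origin and also carries an f1 phage origin. A single NeoR/KanR (Tn5 aminoglycoside phosphotransferase) gene serves for both hosts: a bacterial bla promoter drives it for kanamycin selection, and the adjacent SV40 enhancer/early promoter, with an HSV TK polyadenylation signal downstream, drives it for G418 selection of transfected mammalian cells. The short ble, large T antigen and bGH poly(A) fragments in the annotation appear to be partial matches to backbone sequence rather than functional elements.

The payload is a fusion open reading frame under the human CMV immediate-early enhancer and promoter, terminated by the SV40 poly(A) signal. Venus sits at the N-terminus and is joined through a flexible seven-residue linker to full-length human Bad, a BH3-only pro-apoptotic member of the Bcl-2 family. The Venus used here carries an F224R change intended to make it monomeric. Bad carries the "BH3-4E" mutation, in which the four conserved hydrophobic positions of the BH3 region (Y110E, L114E, M117E, F122E) are changed to glutamic acid to disrupt binding to anti-apoptotic partners. A remnant of the multiple cloning site follows the insert; the restriction sites used for cloning are not recorded.

Transfection expresses the fluorescent "VBad-4E" protein in live cells. Given its purpose and associated work on BH3-mimetic displacement of BH3 proteins from Bcl-XL and Bcl-2, it most plausibly serves as a binding-deficient comparator for a wild-type Venus-Bad fusion, though the record does not say so explicitly.
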