Features (pLannotate 1.2.2; 15 found; start..end, strand, type, name):
     71..374     +  enhancer       CMV enhancer: human cytomegalovirus immediate early enhancer
    375..578     +  promoter       CMV promoter: human cytomegalovirus (CMV) immediate early promoter
    623..1339    +  CDS            Venus: Venus is a basic (constitutively fluorescent) yellow fluorescent protein published in 2002, derived from Aequorea victoria. It is reported to be a rapidly-maturing weak dimer with moderate acid sensitivity.
   1364..1867    +  CDS            BAD: BAD_HUMAN - Also known as BBC6, BCL2L8. Experimental evidence at protein level: Swiss-Prot protein existence level 1. Promotes cell death. Successfully competes for the binding to Bcl-X(L), Bcl-2 and Bcl-W, thereby affecting the level of heterodimerization of these proteins with BAX. Can reverse the death repressor activity of Bcl-X(L), but not that of Bcl-2 (By similarity). Appears to act as a link between growth factor receptor signaling and the apoptotic pathways. From Homo sapiens (Human).
   1871..1923    +  misc_feature   MCS: multiple cloning site
   1940..2024    +  CDS            large T antigen (fragment): large T antigen from SV40 (simian virus 40)
   2047..2168    +  polyA_signal   SV40 poly(A) signal: SV40 polyadenylation signal
   2202..2630    -  rep_origin     f1 ori (sequence partly withheld): f1 bacteriophage origin of replication; arrow indicates direction of (+) strand synthesis
   2657..2761    +  promoter       AmpR promoter: bla
   2763..3120    +  promoter       SV40 promoter: SV40 enhancer and early promoter
   3155..3949    +  CDS            NeoR/KanR: aminoglycoside phosphotransferase from Tn5; aph(3')-II (or nptII); confers resistance to neomycin, kanamycin, and G418 (Geneticin®)
   3970..4122    +  CDS            ble (fragment): BLE_KLEPN - Experimental evidence at protein level: Swiss-Prot protein existence level 1. Binding protein with a strong affinity to the bleomycin family of antibiotics. Binds to CL990; an antimitotic-antibiotic compound. From Klebsiella pneumoniae.
   4181..4228    +  polyA_signal   HSV TK poly(A) signal: herpes simplex virus thymidine kinase polyadenylation signal (Cole and Stacy, 1985)
   4319..4335    -  polyA_signal   bGH poly(A) signal (fragment): bovine growth hormone polyadenylation signal
   4557..5145    +  rep_origin     ori: high-copy-number ColE1/pMB1/pBR322/pUC origin of replication
>Addgene plasmid #166740 | Venus-Bad-4E-pEGFP-C1 | addgene full sequence | sequence record 329000 | Addgene NGS Result
CGCCATGCATTAGTTATTAATAGTAATCAATTACGGGGTCATTAGTTCATAGCCCATATATGGAGTTCCG
CGTTACATAACTTACGGTAAATGGCCCGCCTGGCTGACCGCCCAACGACCCCCGCCCATTGACGTCAATA
ATGACGTATGTTCCCATAGTAACGCCAATAGGGACTTTCCATTGACGTCAATGGGTGGAGTATTTACGGT
AAACTGCCCACTTGGCAGTACATCAAGTGTATCATATGCCAAGTACGCCCCCTATTGACGTCAATGACGG
TAAATGGCCCGCCTGGCATTATGCCCAGTACATGACCTTATGGGACTTTCCTACTTGGCAGTACATCTAC
GTATTAGTCATCGCTATTACCATGGTGATGCGGTTTTGGCAGTACATCAATGGGCGTGGATAGCGGTTTG
ACTCACGGGGATTTCCAAGTCTCCACCCCATTGACGTCAATGGGAGTTTGTTTTGGCACCAAAATCAACG
GGACTTTCCAAAATGTCGTAACAACTCCGCCCCATTGACGCAAATGGGCGGTAGGCGTGTACGGTGGGAG
GTCTATATAAGCAGAGCTGGTTTAGTGAACCGTCAGATCCGCTAGCGCTACCGGTCGCCACCATGGTGAG
CAAGGGCGAGGAGCTGTTCACCGGGGTGGTGCCCATCCTGGTCGAGCTGGACGGCGACGTAAACGGCCAC
AAGTTCAGCGTGTCCGGCGAGGGCGAGGGCGATGCCACCTACGGCAAGCTGACCCTGAAGCTGATCTGCA
CCACCGGCAAGCTGCCCGTGCCCTGGCCCACCCTCGTGACCACCTTGGGCTACGGCCTGCAGTGCTTCGC
CCGCTACCCCGACCACATGAAGCAGCACGACTTCTTCAAGTCCGCCATGCCCGAAGGCTACGTCCAGGAG
CGCACCATCTTCTTCAAGGACGACGGCAACTACAAGACCCGCGCCGAGGTGAAGTTCGAGGGCGACACCC
TGGTGAACCGCATCGAGCTGAAGGGCATCGACTTCAAGGAGGACGGCAACATCCTGGGGCACAAGCTGGA
GTACAACTACAACAGCCACAACGTCTATATCACCGCCGACAAGCAGAAGAACGGCATCAAGGCCAACTTC
AAGATCCGCCACAACATCGAGGACGGCGGCGTGCAGCTCGCCGACCACTACCAGCAGAACACCCCCATCG
GCGACGGCCCCGTGCTGCTGCCCGACAACCACTACCTGAGCTACCAGTCCGCCCTGAGCAAAGACCCCAA
CGAGAAGCGCGATCACATGGTCCTGCTGGAACGCGTGACCGCCGCCGGGATCACTCTCGGCATGGACGAG
CTGTACAAGTCTGGACTCAGATCCCGAGGAGGCATGTTCCAGATCCCAGAGTTTGAGCCGAGTGAGCAGG
AAGACTCCAGCTCTGCAGAGAGGGGCCTGGGCCCCAGCCCCGCAGGGGACGGGCCCTCAGGCTCCGGCAA
GCATCATCGCCAGGCCCCAGGCCTCCTGTGGGACGCCAGTCACCAGCAGGAGCAGCCAACCAGCAGCAGC
CATCATGGAGGCGCTGGGGCTGTGGAGATCCGGAGTCGCCACAGCTCCTACCCCGCGGGGACGGAGGACG
ACGAAGGGATGGGGGAGGAGCCCAGCCCCTTTCGGGGCCGCTCGCGCTCGGCGCCCCCCAACCTCTGGGC
AGCACAGCGCGAAGGCCGCGAGGAGCGGAGGGAGAGTGACGAGGAAGTGGACTCCTTTAAGAAGGGACTT
CCTCGCCCGAAGAGCGCGGGCACAGCAACGCAGATGCGGCAAAGCTCCAGCTGGACGCGAGTCTTCCAGT
CCTGGTGGGATCGGAACTTGGGCAGGGGAAGCTCCGCTCCCTCCCAGTAACTCGAGCTCAAGCTTCGAAT
TCTGCAGTCGACGGTACCGCGGGCCCGGGATCCACCGGATCTAGATAACTGATCATAATCAGCCATACCA
CATTTGTAGAGGTTTTACTTGCTTTAAAAAACCTCCCACACCTCCCCCTGAACCTGAAACATAAAATGAA
TGCAATTGTTGTTGTTAACTTGTTTATTGCAGCTTATAATGGTTACAAATAAAGCAATAGCATCACAAAT
TTCACAAATAAAGCATTTTTTTCACTGCATTCTAGTTGTGGTTTGTCCAAACTCATCAATGTATCTTAAG
GCGTAAATTGTAAGCGTTAATATTTTGTTAAAATTCGCGTTAAATTTTTGTTAAATCAGCTCATTTTTTA
ACCAATAGGCCGAAATCGGCAAAATCCCTTATAAATCAAAAGAATAGACCGAGATAGGGT
[37 nt withheld, positions 2301-2337]
AAAGAACGTGGACTCCAACGTCAAAGG
[49 nt withheld, positions 2365-2413]
T
[91 nt withheld, positions 2415-2505]
G
[124 nt withheld, positions 2507-2630]
CAGGTGGCACTTTTCGGGGAAATGTGCGCGGAACCCCTATTTGTTTATTTTTCTAAATACATTCAAATAT
GTATCCGCTCATGAGACAATAACCCTGATAAATGCTTCAATAATATTGAAAAAGGAAGAGTCCTGAGGCG
GAAAGAACCAGCTGTGGAATGTGTGTCAGTTAGGGTGTGGAAAGTCCCCAGGCTCCCCAGCAGGCAGAAG
TATGCAAAGCATGCATCTCAATTAGTCAGCAACCAGGTGTGGAAAGTCCCCAGGCTCCCCAGCAGGCAGA
AGTATGCAAAGCATGCATCTCAATTAGTCAGCAACCATAGTCCCGCCCCTAACTCCGCCCATCCCGCCCC
TAACTCCGCCCAGTTCCGCCCATTCTCCGCCCCATGGCTGACTAATTTTTTTTATTTATGCAGAGGCCGA
GGCCGCCTCGGCCTCTGAGCTATTCCAGAAGTAGTGAGGAGGCTTTTTTGGAGGCCTAGGCTTTTGCAAA
GATCGATCAAGAGACAGGATGAGGATCGTTTCGCATGATTGAACAAGATGGATTGCACGCAGGTTCTCCG
GCCGCTTGGGTGGAGAGGCTATTCGGCTATGACTGGGCACAACAGACAATCGGCTGCTCTGATGCCGCCG
TGTTCCGGCTGTCAGCGCAGGGGCGCCCGGTTCTTTTTGTCAAGACCGACCTGTCCGGTGCCCTGAATGA
ACTGCAAGACGAGGCAGCGCGGCTATCGTGGCTGGCCACGACGGGCGTTCCTTGCGCAGCTGTGCTCGAC
GTTGTCACTGAAGCGGGAAGGGACTGGCTGCTATTGGGCGAAGTGCCGGGGCAGGATCTCCTGTCATCTC
ACCTTGCTCCTGCCGAGAAAGTATCCATCATGGCTGATGCAATGCGGCGGCTGCATACGCTTGATCCGGC
TACCTGCCCATTCGACCACCAAGCGAAACATCGCATCGAGCGAGCACGTACTCGGATGGAAGCCGGTCTT
GTCGATCAGGATGATCTGGACGAAGAGCATCAGGGGCTCGCGCCAGCCGAACTGTTCGCCAGGCTCAAGG
CGAGCATGCCCGACGGCGAGGATCTCGTCGTGACCCATGGCGATGCCTGCTTGCCGAATATCATGGTGGA
AAATGGCCGCTTTTCTGGATTCATCGACTGTGGCCGGCTGGGTGTGGCGGACCGCTATCAGGACATAGCG
TTGGCTACCCGTGATATTGCTGAAGAGCTTGGCGGCGAATGGGCTGACCGCTTCCTCGTGCTTTACGGTA
TCGCCGCTCCCGATTCGCAGCGCATCGCCTTCTATCGCCTTCTTGACGAGTTCTTCTGAGCGGGACTCTG
GGGTTCGAAATGACCGACCAAGCGACGCCCAACCTGCCATCACGAGATTTCGATTCCACCGCCGCCTTCT
ATGAAAGGTTGGGCTTCGGAATCGTTTTCCGGGACGCCGGCTGGATGATCCTCCAGCGCGGGGATCTCAT
GCTGGAGTTCTTCGCCCACCCTAGGGGGAGGCTAACTGAAACACGGAAGGAGACAATACCGGAAGGAACC
CGCGCTATGACGGCAATAAAAAGACAGAATAAAACGCACGGTGTTGGGTCGTTTGTTCATAAACGCGGGG
TTCGGTCCCAGGGCTGGCACTCTGTCGATACCCCACCGAGACCCCATTGGGGCCAATACGCCCGCGTTTC
TTCCTTTTCCCCACCCCACCCCCCAAGTTCGGGTGAAGGCCCAGGGCTCGCAGCCAACGTCGGGGCGGCA
GGCCCTGCCATAGCCTCAGGTTACTCATATATACTTTAGATTGATTTAAAACTTCATTTTTAATTTAAAA
GGATCTAGGTGAAGATCCTTTTTGATAATCTCATGACCAAAATCCCTTAACGTGAGTTTTCGTTCCACTG
AGCGTCAGACCCCGTAGAAAAGATCAAAGGATCTTCTTGAGATCCTTTTTTTCTGCGCGTAATCTGCTGC
TTGCAAACAAAAAAACCACCGCTACCAGCGGTGGTTTGTTTGCCGGATCAAGAGCTACCAACTCTTTTTC
CGAAGGTAACTGGCTTCAGCAGAGCGCAGATACCAAATACTGTTCTTCTAGTGTAGCCGTAGTTAGGCCA
CCACTTCAAGAACTCTGTATCACCGCCTACATACCTCGCTCTGCTAATCCTGTTACCAGTGGCTGCTGCC
AGTGGCGATAAGTCGTGTCTTACCGGGTTGGACTCAAGACGATAGTTACCGGATAAGGCGCAGCGGTCGG
GCTGAACGGGGGGTTCGTGCACACAGCCCAGCTTGGAGCGAACGACCTACACCGAACTGAGATACCTACA
GCGTGAGCTATGAGAAAGCGCCACGCTTCCCGAAGGGAGAAAGGCGGACAGGTATCCGGTAAGCGGCAGG
GTCGGAACAGGAGAGCGCACGAGGGAGCTTCCAGGGGGAAACGCCTGGTATCTTTATAGTCCTGTCGGGT
TTCGCCACCTCTGACTTGAGCGTCGATTTTTGTGATGCTCGTCAGGGGGGCGGAGCCTATGGAAAAACGC
CAGCAACGCGGCCTTTTTACGGTTCCTGGCCTTTTGCTGGCCTTTTGCTCACATGTTCTTTCCTGCGTTA
TCCCCTGATTCTGTGGATAACCGTATTAC
