>Addgene plasmid #166740 | Venus-Bad-4E-pEGFP-C1 | depositor partial sequence | sequence record 323673 | Full length Bad protein with BH3 region that has hydrophobic positions H1-H4 mutated to glutamic acid (E).
ATGTTCCAGATCCCAGAGTTTGAGCCGAGTGAGCAGGAAGACTCCAGCTCTGCAGAGAGGGGCCTGGGCC
CCAGCCCCGCAGGGGACGGGCCCTCAGGCTCCGGCAAGCATCATCGCCAGGCCCCAGGCCTCCTGTGGGA
CGCCAGTCACCAGCAGGAGCAGCCAACCAGCAGCAGCCATCATGGAGGCGCTGGGGCTGTGGAGATCCGG
AGTCGCCACAGCTCCTACCCCGCGGGGACGGAGGACGACGAAGGGATGGGGGAGGAGCCCAGCCCCTTTC
GGGGCCGCTCGCGCTCGGCGCCCCCCAACCTCTGGGCAGCACAGCGCGAAGGCCGCGAGGAGCGGAGGGA
GAGTGACGAGGAAGTGGACTCCTTTAAGAAGGGACTTCCTCGCCCGAAGAGCGCGGGCACAGCAACGCAG
ATGCGGCAAAGCTCCAGCTGGACGCGAGTCTTCCAGTCCTGGTGGGATCGGAACTTGGGCAGGGGAAGCT
CCGCTCCCTCCCAGTAA
