>Addgene plasmid #166740 | Venus-Bad-4E-pEGFP-C1 | depositor partial sequence | sequence record 323674 | Venus
ATGGTGAGCAAGGGCGAGGAGCTGTTCACCGGGGTGGTGCCCATCCTGGTCGAGCTGGACGGCGACGTAA
ACGGCCACAAGTTCAGCGTGTCCGGCGAGGGCGAGGGCGATGCCACCTACGGCAAGCTGACCCTGAAGCT
GATCTGCACCACCGGCAAGCTGCCCGTGCCCTGGCCCACCCTCGTGACCACCCTGGGCTACGGCCTGCAG
TGCTTCGCCCGCTACCCCGACCACATGAAGCAGCACGACTTCTTCAAGTCCGCCATGCCCGAAGGCTACG
TCCAGGAGCGCACCATCTTCTTCAAGGACGACGGCAACTACAAGACCCGCGCCGAGGTGAAGTTCGAGGG
CGACACCCTGGTGAACCGCATCGAGCTGAAGGGCATCGACTTCAAGGAGGACGGCAACATCCTGGGGCAC
AAGCTGGAGTACAACTACAACAGCCACAACGTCTATATCACCGCCGACAAGCAGAAGAACGGCATCAAGG
CCAACTTCAAGATCCGCCACAACATCGAGGACGGCGGCGTGCAGCTCGCCGACCACTACCAGCAGAACAC
CCCCATCGGCGACGGCCCCGTGCTGCTGCCCGACAACCACTACCTGAGCTACCAGTCCGCCCTGAGCAAA
GACCCCAACGAGAAGCGCGATCACATGGTCCTGCTGGAACGCGTGACCGCCGCCGGGATCACTCTCGGCA
TGGACGAGCTGTACAAGG
